Addgene plasmid #55860: mRuby-ER-5
Purpose: Localization: Endoplasmic Reticulum, Excitation: 558, Emission: 605
Depositing lab: Michael Davidson. Depositing organization: Florida State University, Tallahassee.
Backbone
  Vector backbone: mRuby
  Backbone size w/o insert (bp): 4750
  Vector type: Mammalian Expression
  Selectable markers: Neomycin (select with G418)
Growth in bacteria
  Bacterial resistance: Kanamycin, 50 μg/mL
  Growth temperature: 37°C
  Growth strain: DH5alpha
  Copy number: High Copy
Gene/Insert
  Gene/Insert name: ER (alt name: NM_004343.3)
  Species: H. sapiens (human)
  Mutation: ER Signal Peptide
  Entrez Gene: CALR (a.k.a. CALR1, CRT, HEL-S-99n, RO, SSA, cC1qR)
  Promoter: CMV
  Tag / fusion protein: mRuby (C terminal on backbone)
  Cloning method: Unknown
  Sequencing primers: 5′ CMV-F; 3′ SV40pA-R
Terms and licenses: Academic/Nonprofit Terms; Industry Terms
Depositor comments: . Excitation = 558; Emission = 605
How to cite: mRuby-ER-5 was a gift from Michael Davidson (Addgene plasmid # 55860 ; http://n2t.net/addgene:55860 ; RRID:Addgene_55860)
