[The description below was written by a language model from this plasmid's Addgene catalogue record and pLannotate feature annotations shown in this document.]
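Description:
mRuby-ER-5 is a mammalian expression plasmid that targets the red fluorescent protein mRuby to the endoplasmic reticulum. It is built on an mRuby backbone of the familiar Clontech-style N1/C1 layout. It is about 4.7 kb, replicates in E. coli at high copy from a ColE1/pUC-type origin, and also carries an f1 phage origin. A single NeoR/KanR gene (Tn5 aminoglycoside phosphotransferase) provides both selections. A bacterial bla-type promoter drives it for kanamycin resistance in bacteria. The SV40 enhancer/early promoter, paired with an HSV TK polyadenylation signal, drives it for G418 selection of transfected mammalian cells.

The payload is expressed from the human CMV immediate-early enhancer/promoter, which spans the numbering origin of the circular sequence, and is terminated by an SV40 poly(A) signal. According to the catalogue entry, the insert is the ER signal peptide of human calreticulin (CALR), with mRuby fused at its C-terminal side so that the nascent protein is directed into the ER. The feature table annotates only the mRuby coding sequence. The short signal peptide is not called as a separate feature, though it would be expected in the roughly 100 bp gap between the promoter and mRuby. The record also does not mention an ER retention motif. The small "large T antigen", ble and bGH poly(A) fragments are short partial matches and probably annotation artefacts or backbone remnants, not functional elements.

The construct serves as a fluorescent organelle marker for imaging ER morphology and dynamics in mammalian cells. The recorded excitation and emission maxima are 558 and 605 nm, which allows it to be combined with green or blue markers in multicolour experiments.
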