Features (pLannotate 1.2.2; 14 found; start..end, strand, type, name):
      1..204     +  promoter       CMV promoter: human cytomegalovirus (CMV) immediate early promoter
    305..985     +  CDS            mRuby: mRuby is a basic (constitutively fluorescent) red fluorescent protein published in 2009, derived from Entacmaea quadricolor. It has low acid sensitivity.
   1007..1043    +  misc_feature   MCS (fragment): multiple cloning site
   1060..1144    +  CDS            large T antigen (fragment): large T antigen from SV40 (simian virus 40)
   1167..1288    +  polyA_signal   SV40 poly(A) signal: SV40 polyadenylation signal
   1322..1750    -  rep_origin     f1 ori (sequence partly withheld): f1 bacteriophage origin of replication; arrow indicates direction of (+) strand synthesis
   1777..1881    +  promoter       AmpR promoter: bla
   1883..2240    +  promoter       SV40 promoter: SV40 enhancer and early promoter
   2275..3069    +  CDS            NeoR/KanR: aminoglycoside phosphotransferase from Tn5; aph(3')-II (or nptII); confers resistance to neomycin, kanamycin, and G418 (Geneticin®)
   3090..3242    +  CDS            ble (fragment): BLE_KLEPN - Experimental evidence at protein level: Swiss-Prot protein existence level 1. Binding protein with a strong affinity to the bleomycin family of antibiotics. Binds to CL990; an antimitotic-antibiotic compound. From Klebsiella pneumoniae.
   3301..3348    +  polyA_signal   HSV TK poly(A) signal: herpes simplex virus thymidine kinase polyadenylation signal (Cole and Stacy, 1985)
   3439..3455    -  polyA_signal   bGH poly(A) signal (fragment): bovine growth hormone polyadenylation signal
   3677..4265    +  rep_origin     ori: high-copy-number ColE1/pMB1/pBR322/pUC origin of replication
   4440..4743    +  enhancer       CMV enhancer: human cytomegalovirus immediate early enhancer
>Addgene plasmid #55860 | mRuby-ER-5 | addgene full sequence | sequence record 174991 | Addgene NGS Result
GTGATGCGGTTTTGGCAGTACATCAATGGGCGTGGATAGCGGTTTGACTCACGGGGATTTCCAAGTCTCC
ACCCCATTGACGTCAATGGGAGTTTGTTTTGGCACCAAAATCAACGGGACTTTCCAAAATGTCGTAACAA
CTCCGCCCCATTGACGCAAATGGGCGGTAGGCGTGTACGGTGGGAGGTCTATATAAGCAGAGCTGGTTTA
GTGAACCGTCAGATCCGCTAGCGCCACCATGCTGCTATCCGTGCCGTTGCTGCTCGGCCTCCTCGGCCTG
GCCGTCGCCGCACCGGTCGCCACCATGAACAGCCTGATCAAAGAAAACATGCGGATGAAGGTGGTGCTGG
AAGGCAGCGTGAACGGCCACCAGTTCAAGTGCACCGGCGAGGGCGAGGGCAACCCCTACATGGGCACCCA
GACCATGCGGATCAAAGTGATCGAGGGCGGACCTCTGCCCTTCGCCTTCGACATCCTGGCCACATCCTTC
ATGTACGGCAGCCGGACCTTCATCAAGTACCCCAAGGGCATCCCCGATTTCTTCAAGCAGAGCTTCCCCG
AGGGCTTCACCTGGGAGAGAGTGACCAGATACGAGGACGGCGGCGTGATCACCGTGATGCAGGACACCAG
CCTGGAAGATGGCTGCCTGGTGTACCATGCCCAGGTCAGGGGCGTGAATTTTCCCAGCAACGGCGCCGTG
ATGCAGAAGAAAACCAAGGGCTGGGAGCCCAACACCGAGATGATGTACCCCGCTGACGGCGGACTGAGAG
GCTACACCCACATGGCCCTGAAGGTGGACGGCGGAGGGCACCTGAGCTGCAGCTTCGTGACCACCTACCG
ATCCAAGAAAACCGTGGGCAACATCAAGATGCCCGGCATCCACGCCGTGGACCACCGGCTGGAAAGGCTG
GAAGAGTCCGACAACGAGATGTTCGTGGTGCAGCGGGAGCACGCCGTGGCCAAGTTCGCCGGCCTGGGCG
GAGGGTCCGGAAAGGACGAGCTGTAAGAATTCTGCAGTCGACGGTACCGCGGGCCCGGGATCCACCGGAT
CTAGATAACTGATCATAATCAGCCATACCACATTTGTAGAGGTTTTACTTGCTTTAAAAAACCTCCCACA
CCTCCCCCTGAACCTGAAACATAAAATGAATGCAATTGTTGTTGTTAACTTGTTTATTGCAGCTTATAAT
GGTTACAAATAAAGCAATAGCATCACAAATTTCACAAATAAAGCATTTTTTTCACTGCATTCTAGTTGTG
GTTTGTCCAAACTCATCAATGTATCTTAACGCGTAAATTGTAAGCGTTAATATTTTGTTAAAATTCGCGT
TAAATTTTTGTTAAATCAGCTCATTTTTTAACCAATAGGCCGAAATCGGCAAAATCCCTTATAAATCAAA
AGAATAGACCGAGATAGGGT
[37 nt withheld, positions 1421-1457]
AAAGAACGTGGACTCCAACGTCAAAGG
[49 nt withheld, positions 1485-1533]
T
[91 nt withheld, positions 1535-1625]
G
[124 nt withheld, positions 1627-1750]
CAGGTGGCACTTTTCGGGGAAATGTGCGCGGAACCCCTATTTGTTTATTTTTCTAAATACATTCAAATAT
GTATCCGCTCATGAGACAATAACCCTGATAAATGCTTCAATAATATTGAAAAAGGAAGAGTCCTGAGGCG
GAAAGAACCAGCTGTGGAATGTGTGTCAGTTAGGGTGTGGAAAGTCCCCAGGCTCCCCAGCAGGCAGAAG
TATGCAAAGCATGCATCTCAATTAGTCAGCAACCAGGTGTGGAAAGTCCCCAGGCTCCCCAGCAGGCAGA
AGTATGCAAAGCATGCATCTCAATTAGTCAGCAACCATAGTCCCGCCCCTAACTCCGCCCATCCCGCCCC
TAACTCCGCCCAGTTCCGCCCATTCTCCGCCCCATGGCTGACTAATTTTTTTTATTTATGCAGAGGCCGA
GGCCGCCTCGGCCTCTGAGCTATTCCAGAAGTAGTGAGGAGGCTTTTTTGGAGGCCTAGGCTTTTGCAAA
GATCGATCAAGAGACAGGATGAGGATCGTTTCGCATGATTGAACAAGATGGATTGCACGCAGGTTCTCCG
GCCGCTTGGGTGGAGAGGCTATTCGGCTATGACTGGGCACAACAGACAATCGGCTGCTCTGATGCCGCCG
TGTTCCGGCTGTCAGCGCAGGGGCGCCCGGTTCTTTTTGTCAAGACCGACCTGTCCGGTGCCCTGAATGA
ACTGCAAGACGAGGCAGCGCGGCTATCGTGGCTGGCCACGACGGGCGTTCCTTGCGCAGCTGTGCTCGAC
GTTGTCACTGAAGCGGGAAGGGACTGGCTGCTATTGGGCGAAGTGCCGGGGCAGGATCTCCTGTCATCTC
ACCTTGCTCCTGCCGAGAAAGTATCCATCATGGCTGATGCAATGCGGCGGCTGCATACGCTTGATCCGGC
TACCTGCCCATTCGACCACCAAGCGAAACATCGCATCGAGCGAGCACGTACTCGGATGGAAGCCGGTCTT
GTCGATCAGGATGATCTGGACGAAGAGCATCAGGGGCTCGCGCCAGCCGAACTGTTCGCCAGGCTCAAGG
CGAGCATGCCCGACGGCGAGGATCTCGTCGTGACCCATGGCGATGCCTGCTTGCCGAATATCATGGTGGA
AAATGGCCGCTTTTCTGGATTCATCGACTGTGGCCGGCTGGGTGTGGCGGACCGCTATCAGGACATAGCG
TTGGCTACCCGTGATATTGCTGAAGAGCTTGGCGGCGAATGGGCTGACCGCTTCCTCGTGCTTTACGGTA
TCGCCGCTCCCGATTCGCAGCGCATCGCCTTCTATCGCCTTCTTGACGAGTTCTTCTGAGCGGGACTCTG
GGGTTCGAAATGACCGACCAAGCGACGCCCAACCTGCCATCACGAGATTTCGATTCCACCGCCGCCTTCT
ATGAAAGGTTGGGCTTCGGAATCGTTTTCCGGGACGCCGGCTGGATGATCCTCCAGCGCGGGGATCTCAT
GCTGGAGTTCTTCGCCCACCCTAGGGGGAGGCTAACTGAAACACGGAAGGAGACAATACCGGAAGGAACC
CGCGCTATGACGGCAATAAAAAGACAGAATAAAACGCACGGTGTTGGGTCGTTTGTTCATAAACGCGGGG
TTCGGTCCCAGGGCTGGCACTCTGTCGATACCCCACCGAGACCCCATTGGGGCCAATACGCCCGCGTTTC
TTCCTTTTCCCCACCCCACCCCCCAAGTTCGGGTGAAGGCCCAGGGCTCGCAGCCAACGTCGGGGCGGCA
GGCCCTGCCATAGCCTCAGGTTACTCATATATACTTTAGATTGATTTAAAACTTCATTTTTAATTTAAAA
GGATCTAGGTGAAGATCCTTTTTGATAATCTCATGACCAAAATCCCTTAACGTGAGTTTTCGTTCCACTG
AGCGTCAGACCCCGTAGAAAAGATCAAAGGATCTTCTTGAGATCCTTTTTTTCTGCGCGTAATCTGCTGC
TTGCAAACAAAAAAACCACCGCTACCAGCGGTGGTTTGTTTGCCGGATCAAGAGCTACCAACTCTTTTTC
CGAAGGTAACTGGCTTCAGCAGAGCGCAGATACCAAATACTGTTCTTCTAGTGTAGCCGTAGTTAGGCCA
CCACTTCAAGAACTCTGTAGCACCGCCTACATACCTCGCTCTGCTAATCCTGTTACCAGTGGCTGCTGCC
AGTGGCGATAAGTCGTGTCTTACCGGGTTGGACTCAAGACGATAGTTACCGGATAAGGCGCAGCGGTCGG
GCTGAACGGGGGGTTCGTGCACACAGCCCAGCTTGGAGCGAACGACCTACACCGAACTGAGATACCTACA
GCGTGAGCTATGAGAAAGCGCCACGCTTCCCGAAGGGAGAAAGGCGGACAGGTATCCGGTAAGCGGCAGG
GTCGGAACAGGAGAGCGCACGAGGGAGCTTCCAGGGGGAAACGCCTGGTATCTTTATAGTCCTGTCGGGT
TTCGCCACCTCTGACTTGAGCGTCGATTTTTGTGATGCTCGTCAGGGGGGCGGAGCCTATGGAAAAACGC
CAGCAACGCGGCCTTTTTACGGTTCCTGGCCTTTTGCTGGCCTTTTGCTCACATGTTCTTTCCTGCGTTA
TCCCCTGATTCTGTGGATAACCGTATTACCGCCATGCATTAGTTATTAATAGTAATCAATTACGGGGTCA
TTAGTTCATAGCCCATATATGGAGTTCCGCGTTACATAACTTACGGTAAATGGCCCGCCTGGCTGACCGC
CCAACGACCCCCGCCCATTGACGTCAATAATGACGTATGTTCCCATAGTAACGCCAATAGGGACTTTCCA
TTGACGTCAATGGGTGGAGTATTTACGGTAAACTGCCCACTTGGCAGTACATCAAGTGTATCATATGCCA
AGTACGCCCCCTATTGACGTCAATGACGGTAAATGGCCCGCCTGGCATTATGCCCAGTACATGACCTTAT
GGGACTTTCCTACTTGGCAGTACATCTACGTATTAGTCATCGCTATTACCATG
