>Addgene plasmid #55860 | mRuby-ER-5 | depositor partial sequence | sequence record 86766 | insert sequence
ATTGACGCAAATGGGCGGTAGGCGTGTACGGTGGGAGGTCTATATAAGCAGAGCTGGTTTAGTGAACCGT
CAGATCCGCTAGCGCCACCATGCTGCTATCCGTGCCGTTGCTGCTCGGCCTCCTCGGCCTGGCCGTCGCC
GCACCGGTCGCCACCATGAACAGCCTGATCAAAGAAAACATGCGGATGAAGGTGGTGCTGGAAGGCAGCG
TGAACGGCCACCAGTTCAAGTGCACCGGCGAGGGCGAGGGCAACCCCTACATGGGCACCCAGACCATGCG
GATCAAAGTGATCGAGGGCGGACCTCTGCCCTTCGCCTTCGACATCCTGGCCACATCCTTCATGTACGGC
AGCCGGACCTTCATCAAGTACCCCAAGGGCATCCCCGATTTCTTCAAGCAGAGCTTCCCCGAGGGCTTCA
CCTGGGAGAGAGTGACCAGATACGAGGACGGCGGCGTGATCACCGTGATGCAGGACACCAGCCTGGAAGA
TGGCTGCCTGGTGTACCATGCCCAGGTCAGGGGCGTGAATTTTCCCAGCAACGGCGCCGTGATGCAGAAG
AAAACCAAGGGCTGGGAGCCCAACACCGAGATGATGTACCCCGCTGACGGCGGACTGAGAGGCTACACCC
ACATGGCCCTGAAGGTGGACGGCGGAGGGCACCTGAGCTGCAGCTTCGTGACCACCTACCGATCCAAGAA
AACCGTGGGCAACATCAAGATGCCCGGCATCCACGCCGTGGACCACCGGCTGGAAAGGCTGGAAGAGTCC
GACAACGAGATGTTCGTGGTGCAGCGGGAGCACGCCGTGGCCAAGTTCGCCGGCCTGGGCGGAGGGTCCG
GAAAGGACGAGCTGTAAGAATTCTGCAGTCGACGGTACCGCGGGCCCGGGATCCACCGGATCTAGATAAC
TGATCATAATCAGCCATACCACATTTGTAGAGG
